Addgene plasmid #230099: AiP11580 - pAAV-hsA2-AiE0086m-minRho-SYFP2-WPRE3-BGHpA (Alias: CN1580)
Purpose: AiE0086m is an enhancer sequence, designed to drive AAV-mediated transgene expression in specific populations of brain cells
Depositing lab: Allen Institute for Brain Science & Boaz Levi. Depositing organization: Allen Institute. Publication: A suite of enhancer AAVs and transgenic mouse lines for genetic access to cortical cell types. Ben-Simon Y, Hooper M, Narayan S, Daigle TL, Dwivedi D, Way SW, Oster A, Stafford DA, Mich JK, Taormina MJ, Martinez RA, Opitz-Araya X, Roth JR, Alexander JR, Allen S, Amster A, Arbuckle J, Ayala A, Baker PM, Bakken TE, Barcelli T, Barta S, Bendrick J, Bertagnolli D, Bielstein C, Bishwakarma P, Bowlus J, Boyer G, Brouner K, Casian B, Casper T, Chakka AB, Chakrabarty R, Chance RK, Chavan S, Clark M, Colbert K, Collman F, Daniel S, Departee M, DiValentin P, Donadio N, Dotson N, Egdorf T, Fliss T, Gabitto M, Garcia J, Gary A, Gasperini M, Gloe J, Goldy J, Gore BB, Graybuck L, Greisman N, Haeseleer F, Halterman C, Haradon Z, Hastings SD, Helback O, Ho W, Hockemeyer D, Huang C, Huff S, Hunker A, Johansen N, Jones D, Juneau Z, Kalmbach B, Kannan M, Khem S, Kussick E, Kutsal R, Larsen R, Lee C, Lee AY, Leibly M, Lenz GH, Li S, Liang E, Lusk N, Madigan Z, Malloy J, Malone J, McCue R, Melchor J, Mollenkopf T, Moosman S, Morin E, Newman D, Ng L, Ngo K, Omstead V, Otto S, Oyama A, Pena N, Pham T, Phillips E, Pom CA, Potekhina L, Ransford S, Ray PL, Rette D, Reynoldson C, Rimorin C, Rocha D, Ruiz A, Sanchez REA, Sawyer L, Sedeno-Cortes A, Sevigny JP, Shapovalova N, Shepard N, Shulga L, Sigler AR, Siverts L, Soliman S, Somasundaram S, Staats B, Stewart K, Szelenyi E, Tieu M, Trader C, Tran A, van Velthoven CTJ, Walker M, Wang Y, Weed N, Wirthlin M, Wood T, Wynalda B, Yao Z, Zhou T, Ariza J, Dee N, Reding M, Ronellenfitch K, Mufti S, Sunkin SM, Smith KA, Esposito L, Waters J, Thyagarajan B, Yao S, Lein ES, Zeng H, Levi BP, Ngai J, Ting JT, Tasic B. Cell. 2025 May 16:S0092-8674(25)00513-6. doi: 10.1016/j.cell.2025.05.002. PubMed 40403729.
Backbone
  Vector backbone: pAAV2
  Vector type: AAV
Growth in bacteria
  Bacterial resistance: Ampicillin, 100 μg/mL
  Growth temperature: 37°C
  Growth strain: NEB Stable
  Copy number: High Copy
Gene/Insert
  Gene/Insert name: SYFP2
  Species: Synthetic
  Promoter: minRho
  Cloning method: Gibson Cloning
Terms and licenses: Academic/Nonprofit Terms; Industry Terms: Not Available to Industry
How to cite: AiP11580 - pAAV-hsA2-AiE0086m-minRho-SYFP2-WPRE3-BGHpA (Alias: CN1580) was a gift from Allen Institute for Brain Science & Boaz Levi (Addgene plasmid # 230099 ; http://n2t.net/addgene:230099 ; RRID:Addgene_230099)
