[The description below was written by a language model from this plasmid's Addgene catalogue record and pLannotate feature annotations shown in this document.]
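Description:
AiP11580 - pAAV-hsA2-AiE0086m-minRho-SYFP2-WPRE3-BGHpA (alias CN1580) is an AAV transfer plasmid built on a pAAV2 backbone and intended for packaging an enhancer-driven fluorescent reporter into recombinant adeno-associated virus. It is propagated in bacteria as a high-copy plasmid through a ColE1/pUC-type origin and selected with ampicillin via the β-lactamase gene under its own promoter. The backbone also carries an f1/M13 phage origin and small pBR322-derived remnants (bom and rop fragments). Two sequence records of about 5 kb are annotated. They agree on the payload and backbone, but in the sequencing-derived record the upstream AAV2 ITR appears only as short fragments, whereas the other shows both ITRs as full-length matches. ITRs are hard to sequence and prone to rearrangement, so the difference may be technical or real.

Between the ITRs, which supply the signals for replication and packaging of the viral genome, lies a single expression cassette. According to the name and catalogue fields, the enhancer AiE0086m sits upstream of a minimal rhodopsin promoter (minRho). The minimal promoter provides a basal transcription start, while the enhancer is meant to restrict expression to particular brain cell populations; the record does not state which ones. Neither element, nor the "hsA2" component of the name, is annotated in the feature tables, though roughly 900 nt of unannotated sequence precedes the coding region. The cassette drives SYFP2, a rapidly maturing monomeric yellow fluorescent protein, followed by WPRE3, a shortened woodchuck posttranscriptional element (detected as two WPRE fragments) that boosts transcript expression, and the bovine growth hormone polyadenylation signal. The construct belongs to a collection of enhancer AAVs for genetic access to cortical cell types, with SYFP2 fluorescence marking the cells in which the enhancer is active.
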