Features (pLannotate 1.2.2; 14 found; start..end, strand, type, name):
     12..39      +  repeat_region  AAV2 ITR (fragment): inverted terminal repeat of adeno-associated virus serotype 2 inverted
     68..95      +  repeat_region  AAV2 ITR (fragment): inverted terminal repeat of adeno-associated virus serotype 2 inverted
   1034..1750    +  CDS            SYFP2: SYFP2 is a basic (constitutively fluorescent) yellow fluorescent protein published in 2006, derived from Aequorea victoria. It is reported to be a very rapidly-maturing monomer with moderate acid sensitivity.
   1765..1922    +  misc_feature   WPRE (fragment): woodchuck hepatitis virus posttranscriptional regulatory element
   1928..2008    +  misc_feature   WPRE (fragment): woodchuck hepatitis virus posttranscriptional regulatory element
   2025..2136    +  polyA_signal   bGH poly(A) signal: bovine growth hormone polyadenylation signal
   2254..2394    +  repeat_region  AAV2 ITR: inverted terminal repeat of adeno-associated virus serotype 2 inverted
   2399..2450    -  misc_feature   bom (fragment): basis of mobility region from pBR322
   2469..2924    +  rep_origin     f1 ori (sequence partly withheld): f1 bacteriophage origin of replication; arrow indicates direction of (+) strand synthesis
   2925..2974    -  misc_feature   bom (fragment): basis of mobility region from pBR322
   3076..3111    -  CDS            rop (fragment): Rop protein, which maintains plasmids at low copy number; rop
   3206..3310    +  promoter       AmpR promoter: bla
   3311..4171    +  CDS            AmpR: β-lactamase; bla; confers resistance to ampicillin, carbenicillin, and related antibiotics
   4342..4930    +  rep_origin     ori: high-copy-number ColE1/pMB1/pBR322/pUC origin of replication
>Addgene plasmid #230099 | AiP11580 - pAAV-hsA2-AiE0086m-minRho-SYFP2-WPRE3-BGHpA (Alias: CN1580) | addgene full sequence | sequence record 462716 | Addgene NGS Result
CCTGCAGGCAGCTGCGCGCTCGCTCGCTCACTGAGGCCGCCCGGGCGTCGGGCGACCTTTGGTCGCCCGG
CCTCAGTGAGCGAGCGAGCGCGCAGAGAGGGAGTGGCCAACTCCATCACTAGGGGTTCCTGCGGCCGCAA
CGCGTTTAGAACAATGGCTGGCCCATAGTAAATGCCGTGTTAGTGTGTTAGTTGCTGTTCTTCCACGTCA
GAAGAGGCACAGACAAATTACCACCAGGTGGCGCTCAGAGTCTGCGGAGGCATCACAACAGCCCTGAATT
TGAATCCTGCTCTGCCACTGCCTAGTTGAGACCTTTTACTACCTGACTAGCTGTTTGTGTATTTTAGGTG
TTTGTTTCACTCTCATACCCCAGCCTCATTTCAAAGCTAGGGATCATAGCGCCAGCCTTCAGAAAAGAGA
CTCAAAAGGAGCAAAAACGAAGAGTGCAGGGCTGCTAGATAGACTCCATCCAGGGACCGAGCCTGTGACG
AATCCAGCCCCTGGCAAGAGCCCGACAGGCAGGTGTAATCAGCAAATTTCTCCGGAGACATCAGAGCAGA
TCCCTCAGCAAGCACAGCTTCTAAATTTGTGCTCAAGAATGATTAATCTGTTTAAGCAAATTCCTTGAGC
ATAATTAAGATGCCCTAATCAAGGAAGAAGATTATTATGCGGCAGCCTTAGGCACTGATTTGGTGGCAAG
AGCCCGTGACCACAAGGCCTCAATAACTTGGTGGGGTAGTGAAGGTGACAGAGTGGCTTAGGCTGCAGGG
AGGTGACTGGGGTGGGGGTGGGGGGAGGTTAGGCCACTGGGAAGCCGAGAATATTTAAGGAATGGGAATT
CGATATCATAATCAACCATAGGTACCGAGCTCGGGATTCAGCCGGGAGCTTAGGGAGGGGAGGTCACTTC
ATAAGGGCCTGGGGGGGGAGTTGGAGCCACGAGTCGTCCAGCCGGAGCCCCGTGTGGCTGAGCTCCGGCC
TCAGAAGCATCCCCGGGTTGGATCCTTCGAAGCTAGCGCTACCGGTCGCCACCATGGTGAGCAAGGGCGA
GGAGCTGTTCACCGGGGTGGTGCCCATCCTGGTCGAGCTGGACGGCGACGTAAACGGCCACAAGTTCAGC
GTGTCCGGCGAGGGCGAGGGCGATGCCACCTACGGCAAGCTGACCCTGAAGCTGATCTGCACCACCGGCA
AGCTGCCCGTGCCCTGGCCCACCCTCGTGACCACCCTGGGCTACGGCGTGCAGTGCTTCGCCCGCTACCC
CGACCACATGAAGCAGCACGACTTCTTCAAGTCCGCCATGCCCGAAGGCTACGTCCAGGAGCGCACCATC
TTCTTCAAGGACGACGGCAACTACAAGACCCGCGCCGAGGTGAAGTTCGAGGGCGACACCCTGGTGAACC
GCATCGAGCTGAAGGGCATCGACTTCAAGGAGGACGGCAACATCCTGGGGCACAAGCTGGAGTACAACTA
CAACAGCCACAACGTCTATATCACCGCCGACAAGCAGAAGAACGGCATCAAGGCCAACTTCAAGATCCGC
CACAACATCGAGGACGGCGGCGTGCAGCTCGCCGACCACTACCAGCAGAACACCCCCATCGGCGACGGCC
CCGTGCTGCTGCCCGACAACCACTACCTGAGCTACCAGTCCAAGCTGAGCAAAGACCCCAACGAGAAGCG
CGATCACATGGTCCTGCTGGAGTTCGTGACCGCCGCCGGGATCACTCTCGGCATGGACGAGCTGTACAAG
TAAGTCGACATCATAATCAACCTCTGGATTACAAAATTTGTGAAAGATTGACTGGTATTCTTAACTATGT
TGCTCCTTTTACGCTATGTGGATACGCTGCTTTAATGCCTTTGTATCATGCTATTGCTTCCCGTATGGCT
TTCATTTTCTCCTCCTTGTATAAATCCTGGTTAGTTCTTGCCACGGCGGAACTCATCGCCGCCTGCCTTG
CCCGCTGCTGGACAGGGGCTCGGCTGTTGGGCACTGACAATTCCGTGGCTCGAGAGATCTTCGACTGTGC
CTTCTAGTTGCCAGCCATCTGTTGTTTGCCCCTCCCCCGTGCCTTCCTTGACCCTGGAAGGTGCCACTCC
CACTGTCCTTTCCTAATAAAATGAGGAAATTGCATCGCATTGTCTGAGTAGGTGTCATTCTATTCTGGGG
GGTGGGGTGGGGCAGGACAGCAAGGGGGAGGATTGGGAAGACAATAGCAGGCATGAGATCTCACGTGCGG
ACCGAGCGGCCGCAGGAACCCCTAGTGATGGAGTTGGCCACTCCCTCTCTGCGCGCTCGCTCGCTCACTG
AGGCCGGGCGACCAAAGGTCGCCCGACGCCCGGGCTTTGCCCGGGCGGCCTCAGTGAGCGAGCGAGCGCG
CAGCTGCCTGCAGGGGCGCCTGATGCGGTATTTTCTCCTTACGCATCTGTGCGGTATTTCACACCGCATA
[95 nt withheld, positions 2451-2545]
T
[46 nt withheld, positions 2547-2592]
C
[141 nt withheld, positions 2594-2734]
CCTTTGACGTTGGAGTCCACGTTCTTT
[37 nt withheld, positions 2762-2798]
ACTCTATCTCGGGCTATTCTTTTGATTTATAAGGGATTTTGCCGATTTCGGTCTATTGGTTAAAAAATGA
GCTGATTTAACAAAAATTTAACGGGAATTTTAACAAAATATTAACGTTTACAATTTTATGGTGCACTCTC
AGTACAATCTGCTCTGATGCCGCATAGTTAAGCCAGCCCCGACACCCGCCAACACCCGCTGACGCGCCCT
GACGGGCTTGTCTGCTCCCGGCATCCGCTTACAGACAAGCTGTGACCGTCTCCGGGAGCTGCATGTGTCA
GAGGTTTTCACCGTCATCACCGAAACGCGCGAGACGAAAGGGCCTCGTGATACGCCTATTTTTATAGGTT
AATGTCATGATAATAATGGTTTCTTAGACGTCAGGTGGCACTTTTCGGGGAAATGTGCGCGGAACCCCTA
TTTGTTTATTTTTCTAAATACATTCAAATATGTATCCGCTCATGAGACAATAACCCTGATAAATGCTTCA
ATAATATTGAAAAAGGAAGAGTATGAGTATTCAACATTTCCGTGTCGCCCTTATTCCCTTTTTTGCGGCA
TTTTGCCTTCCTGTTTTTGCTCACCCAGAAACGCTGGTGAAAGTAAAAGATGCTGAAGATCAGTTGGGTG
CACGAGTGGGTTACATCGAACTGGATCTCAACAGCGGTAAGATCCTTGAGAGTTTTCGCCCCGAAGAACG
TTTTCCAATGATGAGCACTTTTAAAGTTCTGCTATGTGGCGCGGTATTATCCCGTATTGACGCCGGGCAA
GAGCAACTCGGTCGCCGCATACACTATTCTCAGAATGACTTGGTTGAGTACTCACCAGTCACAGAAAAGC
ATCTTACGGATGGCATGACAGTAAGAGAATTATGCAGTGCTGCCATAACCATGAGTGATAACACTGCGGC
CAACTTACTTCTGACAACGATCGGAGGACCGAAGGAGCTAACCGCTTTTTTGCACAACATGGGGGATCAT
GTAACTCGCCTTGATCGTTGGGAACCGGAGCTGAATGAAGCCATACCAAACGACGAGCGTGACACCACGA
TGCCTGTAGCAATGGCAACAACGTTGCGCAAACTATTAACTGGCGAACTACTTACTCTAGCTTCCCGGCA
ACAATTAATAGACTGGATGGAGGCGGATAAAGTTGCAGGACCACTTCTGCGCTCGGCCCTTCCGGCTGGC
TGGTTTATTGCTGATAAATCTGGAGCCGGTGAGCGTGGGTCTCGCGGTATCATTGCAGCACTGGGGCCAG
ATGGTAAGCCCTCCCGTATCGTAGTTATCTACACGACGGGGAGTCAGGCAACTATGGATGAACGAAATAG
ACAGATCGCTGAGATAGGTGCCTCACTGATTAAGCATTGGTAACTGTCAGACCAAGTTTACTCATATATA
CTTTAGATTGATTTAAAACTTCATTTTTAATTTAAAAGGATCTAGGTGAAGATCCTTTTTGATAATCTCA
TGACCAAAATCCCTTAACGTGAGTTTTCGTTCCACTGAGCGTCAGACCCCGTAGAAAAGATCAAAGGATC
TTCTTGAGATCCTTTTTTTCTGCGCGTAATCTGCTGCTTGCAAACAAAAAAACCACCGCTACCAGCGGTG
GTTTGTTTGCCGGATCAAGAGCTACCAACTCTTTTTCCGAAGGTAACTGGCTTCAGCAGAGCGCAGATAC
CAAATACTGTTCTTCTAGTGTAGCCGTAGTTAGGCCACCACTTCAAGAACTCTGTAGCACCGCCTACATA
CCTCGCTCTGCTAATCCTGTTACCAGTGGCTGCTGCCAGTGGCGATAAGTCGTGTCTTACCGGGTTGGAC
TCAAGACGATAGTTACCGGATAAGGCGCAGCGGTCGGGCTGAACGGGGGGTTCGTGCACACAGCCCAGCT
TGGAGCGAACGACCTACACCGAACTGAGATACCTACAGCGTGAGCTATGAGAAAGCGCCACGCTTCCCGA
AGGGAGAAAGGCGGACAGGTATCCGGTAAGCGGCAGGGTCGGAACAGGAGAGCGCACGAGGGAGCTTCCA
GGGGGAAACGCCTGGTATCTTTATAGTCCTGTCGGGTTTCGCCACCTCTGACTTGAGCGTCGATTTTTGT
GATGCTCGTCAGGGGGGCGGAGCCTATGGAAAAACGCCAGCAACGCGGCCTTTTTACGGTTCCTGGCCTT
TTGCTGGCCTTTTGCTCACATGT
