Features (pLannotate 1.2.2; 13 found; start..end, strand, type, name):
      1..141     -  repeat_region  AAV2 ITR: inverted terminal repeat of adeno-associated virus serotype 2 inverted
   1011..1727    +  CDS            SYFP2: SYFP2 is a basic (constitutively fluorescent) yellow fluorescent protein published in 2006, derived from Aequorea victoria. It is reported to be a very rapidly-maturing monomer with moderate acid sensitivity.
   1742..1899    +  misc_feature   WPRE (fragment): woodchuck hepatitis virus posttranscriptional regulatory element
   1905..1985    +  misc_feature   WPRE (fragment): woodchuck hepatitis virus posttranscriptional regulatory element
   2002..2113    +  polyA_signal   bGH poly(A) signal: bovine growth hormone polyadenylation signal
   2225..2365    +  repeat_region  AAV2 ITR: inverted terminal repeat of adeno-associated virus serotype 2 inverted
   2370..2421    -  misc_feature   bom (fragment): basis of mobility region from pBR322
   2440..2820    +  rep_origin     M13 ori (sequence partly withheld): M13 bacteriophage origin of replication; arrow indicates direction of (+) strand synthesis
   2896..2945    -  misc_feature   bom (fragment): basis of mobility region from pBR322
   3047..3082    -  CDS            rop (fragment): Rop protein, which maintains plasmids at low copy number; rop
   3177..3281    +  promoter       AmpR promoter: bla
   3282..4142    +  CDS            AmpR: β-lactamase; bla; confers resistance to ampicillin, carbenicillin, and related antibiotics
   4313..4901    +  rep_origin     ori: high-copy-number ColE1/pMB1/pBR322/pUC origin of replication
>Addgene plasmid #230099 | AiP11580 - pAAV-hsA2-AiE0086m-minRho-SYFP2-WPRE3-BGHpA (Alias: CN1580) | analyzer sequence | sequence record 452588
CCTGCAGGCAGCTGCGCGCTCGCTCGCTCACTGAGGCCGCCCGGGCAAAGCCCGGGCGTCGGGCGACCTT
TGGTCGCCCGGCCTCAGTGAGCGAGCGAGCGCGCAGAGAGGGAGTGGCCAACTCCATCACTAGGGGTTCC
TGCGGCCGCAACGCGTTTAGAACAATGGCTGGCCCATAGTAAATGCCGTGTTAGTGTGTTAGTTGCTGTT
CTTCCACGTCAGAAGAGGCACAGACAAATTACCACCAGGTGGCGCTCAGAGTCTGCGGAGGCATCACAAC
AGCCCTGAATTTGAATCCTGCTCTGCCACTGCCTAGTTGAGACCTTTTACTACCTGACTAGCTGTTTGTG
TATTTTAGGTGTTTGTTTCACTCTCATACCCCAGCCTCATTTCAAAGCTAGGGATCATAGCGCCAGCCTT
CAGAAAAGAGACTCAAAAGGAGCAAAAACGAAGAGTGCAGGGCTGCTAGATAGACTCCATCCAGGGACCG
AGCCTGTGACGAATCCAGCCCCTGGCAAGAGCCCGACAGGCAGGTGTAATCAGCAAATTTCTCCGGAGAC
ATCAGAGCAGATCCCTCAGCAAGCACAGCTTCTAAATTTGTGCTCAAGAATGATTAATCTGTTTAAGCAA
ATTCCTTGAGCATAATTAAGATGCCCTAATCAAGGAAGAAGATTATTATGCGGCAGCCTTAGGCACTGAT
TTGGTGGCAAGAGCCCGTGACCACAAGGCCTCAATAACTTGGTGGGGTAGTGAAGGTGACAGAGTGGCTT
AGGCTGCAGGGAGGTGACTGGGGTGGGGGTGGGGGGAGGTTAGAATTCGATATCATAATCAACCATAGGT
ACCGAGCTCGGGATTCAGCCGGGAGCTTAGGGAGGGGAGGTCACTTCATAAGGGCCTGGGGGGGGAGTTG
GAGCCACGAGTCGTCCAGCCGGAGCCCCGTGTGGCTGAGCTCCGGCCTCAGAAGCATCCCCGGGTTGGAT
CCTTCGAAGCTAGCGCTACCGGTCGCCACCATGGTGAGCAAGGGCGAGGAGCTGTTCACCGGGGTGGTGC
CCATCCTGGTCGAGCTGGACGGCGACGTAAACGGCCACAAGTTCAGCGTGTCCGGCGAGGGCGAGGGCGA
TGCCACCTACGGCAAGCTGACCCTGAAGCTGATCTGCACCACCGGCAAGCTGCCCGTGCCCTGGCCCACC
CTCGTGACCACCCTGGGCTACGGCGTGCAGTGCTTCGCCCGCTACCCCGACCACATGAAGCAGCACGACT
TCTTCAAGTCCGCCATGCCCGAAGGCTACGTCCAGGAGCGCACCATCTTCTTCAAGGACGACGGCAACTA
CAAGACCCGCGCCGAGGTGAAGTTCGAGGGCGACACCCTGGTGAACCGCATCGAGCTGAAGGGCATCGAC
TTCAAGGAGGACGGCAACATCCTGGGGCACAAGCTGGAGTACAACTACAACAGCCACAACGTCTATATCA
CCGCCGACAAGCAGAAGAACGGCATCAAGGCCAACTTCAAGATCCGCCACAACATCGAGGACGGCGGCGT
GCAGCTCGCCGACCACTACCAGCAGAACACCCCCATCGGCGACGGCCCCGTGCTGCTGCCCGACAACCAC
TACCTGAGCTACCAGTCCAAGCTGAGCAAAGACCCCAACGAGAAGCGCGATCACATGGTCCTGCTGGAGT
TCGTGACCGCCGCCGGGATCACTCTCGGCATGGACGAGCTGTACAAGTAAGTCGACATCATAATCAACCT
CTGGATTACAAAATTTGTGAAAGATTGACTGGTATTCTTAACTATGTTGCTCCTTTTACGCTATGTGGAT
ACGCTGCTTTAATGCCTTTGTATCATGCTATTGCTTCCCGTATGGCTTTCATTTTCTCCTCCTTGTATAA
ATCCTGGTTAGTTCTTGCCACGGCGGAACTCATCGCCGCCTGCCTTGCCCGCTGCTGGACAGGGGCTCGG
CTGTTGGGCACTGACAATTCCGTGGCTCGAGAGATCTTCGACTGTGCCTTCTAGTTGCCAGCCATCTGTT
GTTTGCCCCTCCCCCGTGCCTTCCTTGACCCTGGAAGGTGCCACTCCCACTGTCCTTTCCTAATAAAATG
AGGAAATTGCATCGCATTGTCTGAGTAGGTGTCATTCTATTCTGGGGGGTGGGGTGGGGCAGGACAGCAA
GGGGGAGGATTGGGAAGACAATAGCAGGCATGCACGTGCGGACCGAGCGGCCGCAGGAACCCCTAGTGAT
GGAGTTGGCCACTCCCTCTCTGCGCGCTCGCTCGCTCACTGAGGCCGGGCGACCAAAGGTCGCCCGACGC
CCGGGCTTTGCCCGGGCGGCCTCAGTGAGCGAGCGAGCGCGCAGCTGCCTGCAGGGGCGCCTGATGCGGT
ATTTTCTCCTTACGCATCTGTGCGGTATTTCACACCGCATA
[142 nt withheld, positions 2422-2563]
C
[141 nt withheld, positions 2565-2705]
CCTTTGACGTTGGAGTCCACGTTCTTT
[37 nt withheld, positions 2733-2769]
ACCCTATCTCGGGCTATTCTTTTGATTTATAAGGGATTTTGCCGATTTCGGCCTATTGGTTAAAAAATGA
GCTGATTTAACAAAAATTTAACGCGAATTTTAACAAAATATTAACGTTTACAATTTTATGGTGCACTCTC
AGTACAATCTGCTCTGATGCCGCATAGTTAAGCCAGCCCCGACACCCGCCAACACCCGCTGACGCGCCCT
GACGGGCTTGTCTGCTCCCGGCATCCGCTTACAGACAAGCTGTGACCGTCTCCGGGAGCTGCATGTGTCA
GAGGTTTTCACCGTCATCACCGAAACGCGCGAGACGAAAGGGCCTCGTGATACGCCTATTTTTATAGGTT
AATGTCATGATAATAATGGTTTCTTAGACGTCAGGTGGCACTTTTCGGGGAAATGTGCGCGGAACCCCTA
TTTGTTTATTTTTCTAAATACATTCAAATATGTATCCGCTCATGAGACAATAACCCTGATAAATGCTTCA
ATAATATTGAAAAAGGAAGAGTATGAGTATTCAACATTTCCGTGTCGCCCTTATTCCCTTTTTTGCGGCA
TTTTGCCTTCCTGTTTTTGCTCACCCAGAAACGCTGGTGAAAGTAAAAGATGCTGAAGATCAGTTGGGTG
CACGAGTGGGTTACATCGAACTGGATCTCAACAGCGGTAAGATCCTTGAGAGTTTTCGCCCCGAAGAACG
TTTTCCAATGATGAGCACTTTTAAAGTTCTGCTATGTGGCGCGGTATTATCCCGTATTGACGCCGGGCAA
GAGCAACTCGGTCGCCGCATACACTATTCTCAGAATGACTTGGTTGAGTACTCACCAGTCACAGAAAAGC
ATCTTACGGATGGCATGACAGTAAGAGAATTATGCAGTGCTGCCATAACCATGAGTGATAACACTGCGGC
CAACTTACTTCTGACAACGATCGGAGGACCGAAGGAGCTAACCGCTTTTTTGCACAACATGGGGGATCAT
GTAACTCGCCTTGATCGTTGGGAACCGGAGCTGAATGAAGCCATACCAAACGACGAGCGTGACACCACGA
TGCCTGTAGCAATGGCAACAACGTTGCGCAAACTATTAACTGGCGAACTACTTACTCTAGCTTCCCGGCA
ACAATTAATAGACTGGATGGAGGCGGATAAAGTTGCAGGACCACTTCTGCGCTCGGCCCTTCCGGCTGGC
TGGTTTATTGCTGATAAATCTGGAGCCGGTGAGCGTGGGTCTCGCGGTATCATTGCAGCACTGGGGCCAG
ATGGTAAGCCCTCCCGTATCGTAGTTATCTACACGACGGGGAGTCAGGCAACTATGGATGAACGAAATAG
ACAGATCGCTGAGATAGGTGCCTCACTGATTAAGCATTGGTAACTGTCAGACCAAGTTTACTCATATATA
CTTTAGATTGATTTAAAACTTCATTTTTAATTTAAAAGGATCTAGGTGAAGATCCTTTTTGATAATCTCA
TGACCAAAATCCCTTAACGTGAGTTTTCGTTCCACTGAGCGTCAGACCCCGTAGAAAAGATCAAAGGATC
TTCTTGAGATCCTTTTTTTCTGCGCGTAATCTGCTGCTTGCAAACAAAAAAACCACCGCTACCAGCGGTG
GTTTGTTTGCCGGATCAAGAGCTACCAACTCTTTTTCCGAAGGTAACTGGCTTCAGCAGAGCGCAGATAC
CAAATACTGTCCTTCTAGTGTAGCCGTAGTTAGGCCACCACTTCAAGAACTCTGTAGCACCGCCTACATA
CCTCGCTCTGCTAATCCTGTTACCAGTGGCTGCTGCCAGTGGCGATAAGTCGTGTCTTACCGGGTTGGAC
TCAAGACGATAGTTACCGGATAAGGCGCAGCGGTCGGGCTGAACGGGGGGTTCGTGCACACAGCCCAGCT
TGGAGCGAACGACCTACACCGAACTGAGATACCTACAGCGTGAGCTATGAGAAAGCGCCACGCTTCCCGA
AGGGAGAAAGGCGGACAGGTATCCGGTAAGCGGCAGGGTCGGAACAGGAGAGCGCACGAGGGAGCTTCCA
GGGGGAAACGCCTGGTATCTTTATAGTCCTGTCGGGTTTCGCCACCTCTGACTTGAGCGTCGATTTTTGT
GATGCTCGTCAGGGGGGCGGAGCCTATGGAAAAACGCCAGCAACGCGGCCTTTTTACGGTTCCTGGCCTT
TTGCTGGCCTTTTGCTCACATGT
